Addgene plasmid #221325: pRetroX-TRE3G-Gag
Purpose: Dox-inducible expression of Gag in mammalian cells by retroviral transduction
Depositing lab: Jonathan Kagan. Depositing organization: Boston Children's Hospital. Publication: pLxIS-containing domains are biochemically flexible regulators of interferons and metabolism. Landau LM, Chaudhary N, Tien YC, Rogozinska M, Joshi S, Yao C, Crowley J, Hullahalli K, Campbell IW, Waldor MK, Haigis M, Kagan JC. Mol Cell. 2024 Jul 11;84(13):2436-2454.e10. doi: 10.1016/j.molcel.2024.05.030. Epub 2024 Jun 25. PubMed 38925114.
Backbone
  Vector backbone: pRetroX-TRE3G
  Vector type: Retroviral
Growth in bacteria
  Bacterial resistance: Ampicillin, 100 μg/mL
  Growth temperature: 37°C
  Growth strain: NEB Stable
  Copy number: High Copy
Gene/Insert
  Gene/Insert name: Gag
  Species: HIV-1
  Promoter: TRE3GV
  Tag / fusion protein: FLAG (N terminal on insert)
  Cloning method: Restriction Enzyme; 5′ cloning site BamHI (not destroyed); 3′ cloning site EcoRI (not destroyed)
Terms and licenses: Academic/Nonprofit Terms; Industry Terms: Not Available to Industry
How to cite: pRetroX-TRE3G-Gag was a gift from Jonathan Kagan (Addgene plasmid # 221325 ; http://n2t.net/addgene:221325 ; RRID:Addgene_221325)
