[The description below was written by a language model from this plasmid's Addgene catalogue record and pLannotate feature annotations shown in this document.]
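Description:
pRetroX-TRE3G-Gag is a self-inactivating gammaretroviral transfer vector built on the pRetroX-TRE3G backbone for doxycycline-inducible expression of HIV-1 Gag in mammalian cells. In bacteria it is maintained through a high-copy ColE1/pUC-type origin and selected with ampicillin via the β-lactamase gene. The 8.1 kb sequence record also shows leftover pBR322-derived fragments (rop, bom) and an SV40 enhancer/early promoter in the plasmid backbone outside the viral genome.

The viral genome is driven by a hybrid 5′ end in which the CMV enhancer and promoter are fused to a truncated murine LTR, giving strong transcription of genomic RNA in packaging cells. This is followed by a packaging signal and a truncated, start-codon-less MMLV gag fragment that extends the packaging region, and the genome ends in a U3-deleted 3′ LTR, so that the integrated provirus lacks LTR promoter activity.

Between these elements, the TRE3GV promoter, a third-generation Tet-responsive promoter optimised for viral vectors, controls the insert. The insert is the Gag polyprotein, matching the HXB2 isolate of HIV-1, cloned between BamHI and EcoRI with an N-terminal FLAG tag. The annotation detects only a short FLAG fragment, consistent with a single epitope. Downstream, a mouse PGK promoter drives the puromycin N-acetyltransferase gene for selection of transduced cells.

Because TRE3GV requires the Tet-On 3G transactivator, which this plasmid does not encode, target cells must supply it separately, and Gag is then expressed only when doxycycline is added. The record describes the use simply as inducible Gag expression after retroviral transduction.
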