Features (pLannotate 1.2.2; 19 found; start..end, strand, type, name):
     15..35      +  CDS            3xFLAG (fragment): three tandem FLAG® epitope tags
     40..1539    +  CDS            gag: GAG_HV1H2 - Experimental evidence at protein level: Swiss-Prot protein existence level 1. [p6-gag]: Plays a role in budding of the assembled particle by interacting with the host class E VPS proteins TSG101 and PDCD6IP/AIP1. From Human immunodeficiency virus type 1 group M subtype B (isolate HXB2) (HIV-1).
   1556..2055    +  promoter       PGK promoter: mouse phosphoglycerate kinase 1 promoter
   2076..2675    +  CDS            PuroR: puromycin N-acetyltransferase; pac from Streptomyces alboniger; confers resistance to puromycin
   2742..2814    +  CDS            env (fragment): murine leukemia virus gPr80 envelope polyprotein precursor; env; proteolytically cleaved into gp70SU and p15TM subunits
   2856..3281    +  LTR            3' LTR (ΔU3): self-inactivating 3' long terminal repeat (LTR) from Moloney murine leukemia virus
   3350..3390    +  CDS            rop (fragment): Rop protein, which maintains plasmids at low copy number; rop
   3492..3530    +  misc_feature   bom (fragment): basis of mobility region from pBR322
   3547..3876    +  promoter       SV40 promoter: SV40 enhancer and early promoter
   3882..3983    +  misc_feature   bom (fragment): basis of mobility region from pBR322
   4169..4757    -  rep_origin     ori: high-copy-number ColE1/pMB1/pBR322/pUC origin of replication
   4928..5788    -  CDS            AmpR: β-lactamase; bla; confers resistance to ampicillin, carbenicillin, and related antibiotics
   5789..5893    -  promoter       AmpR promoter: bla
   6079..6458    +  enhancer       CMV enhancer: human cytomegalovirus immediate early enhancer
   6459..6662    +  promoter       CMV promoter: human cytomegalovirus (CMV) immediate early promoter
   6663..6838    +  LTR            5' LTR (truncated): truncated long terminal repeat from Moloney murine sarcoma virus
   6960..7234    +  misc_feature   MESV Ψ (fragment): packaging signal of murine embryonic stem cell virus
   7301..7717    +  CDS            gag (truncated): truncated Moloney murine leukemia virus (MMLV) gag gene lacking the start codon
   7757..8106    +  promoter       TRE3GV promoter: 3rd-generation Tet-responsive promoter that can be activated by binding of Tet-On® 3G, optimized for retroviral and lentiviral vectors
>Addgene plasmid #221325 | pRetroX-TRE3G-Gag | addgene full sequence | sequence record 439175 | Addgene NGS Result
GGATCCGCCACCATGGACTACAAAGACGATGACGACAAGATGGGAGCACGCGCCTCCGTACTTAGCGGGG
GCGAGCTTGACAGGTGGGAGAAAATTAGATTGAGGCCAGGAGGGAAGAAAAAATACAAGTTGAAGCATAT
CGTCTGGGCCAGTCGAGAGTTGGAGCGCTTTGCCGTTAACCCAGGTCTTCTTGAGACCTCCGAAGGATGT
CGGCAGATCTTGGGTCAGCTGCAGCCAAGTCTTCAAACAGGTTCTGAAGAGCTCAGGAGTCTGTACAATA
CTGTAGCCACACTGTACTGTGTCCACCAGAGAATTGAAATAAAAGATACTAAAGAAGCCCTTGACAAGAT
TGAGGAGGAACAGAATAAGAGTAAGAAGAAGGCCCAACAAGCAGCAGCAGACACCGGACATTCTAACCAG
GTTTCTCAAAACTACCCCATAGTACAGAATATTCAGGGTCAAATGGTTCACCAGGCTATCTCCCCCCGCA
CCCTGAATGCATGGGTTAAGGTCGTAGAAGAGAAGGCTTTCTCACCCGAGGTTATTCCAATGTTCTCTGC
CCTGTCCGAAGGCGCTACTCCTCAAGACCTTAATACAATGCTCAATACCGTGGGCGGTCACCAAGCTGCT
ATGCAGATGTTGAAGGAAACTATTAATGAGGAAGCAGCAGAATGGGACCGAGTTCACCCTGTTCATGCTG
GCCCAATCGCCCCAGGCCAGATGCGGGAACCACGGGGCTCTGACATAGCAGGAACAACATCAACCTTGCA
AGAGCAGATCGGTTGGATGACAAATAATCCACCAATACCTGTTGGCGAAATTTACAAGAGGTGGATTATA
TTGGGGCTTAACAAAATCGTGCGGATGTACTCCCCAACATCAATTCTCGACATCAGGCAAGGCCCAAAAG
AACCTTTCCGAGACTATGTAGACCGATTTTACAAAACCCTTCGAGCAGAACAGGCTTCACAAGAGGTAAA
AAATTGGATGACTGAGACATTGTTGGTTCAGAACGCCAACCCCGACTGTAAGACTATTCTGAAAGCCCTG
GGACCCGCCGCAACACTTGAAGAAATGATGACAGCCTGTCAGGGCGTGGGAGGCCCAGGTCACAAAGCAC
GGGTGCTGGCTGAAGCAATGTCTCAAGTCACTAATTCTGCAACTATCATGATGCAGCGAGGGAATTTCAG
GAACCAACGGAAGATCGTGAAGTGCTTTAATTGTGGGAAGGAGGGCCACACTGCCCGAAATTGTCGCGCT
CCCAGGAAAAAAGGCTGCTGGAAGTGTGGTAAAGAGGGTCACCAAATGAAAGACTGTACTGAAAGACAGG
CAAACTTTCTTGGTAAAATATGGCCTAGTTACAAGGGGAGGCCCGGCAATTTCCTCCAGAGTAGGCCTGA
GCCTACCGCACCCCCAGAGGAATCATTCAGAAGCGGAGTTGAGACTACAACTCCCCCCCAGAAACAAGAA
CCTATCGATAAAGAACTCTATCCCCTCACCTCCCTTCGCTCATTGTTTGGCAATGACCCATCTAGCCAAT
GATAAGAATTCTACCGGGTAGGGGAGGCGCTTTTCCCAAGGCAGTCTGGAGCATGCGCTTTAGCAGCCCC
GCTGGGCACTTGGCGCTACACAAGTGGCCTCTGGCCTCGCACACATTCCACATCCACCGGTAGGCGCCAA
CCGGCTCCGTTCTTTGGTGGCCCCTTCGCGCCACCTTCTACTCCTCCCCTAGTCAGGAAGTTCCCCCCCG
CCCCGCAGCTCGCGTCGTGCAGGACGTGACAAATGGAAGTAGCACGTCTCACTAGTCTCGTGCAGATGGA
CAGCACCGCTGAGCAATGGAAGCGGGTAGGCCTTTGGGGCAGCGGCCAATAGCAGCTTTGCTCCTTCGCT
TTCTGGGCTCAGAGGCTGGGAAGGGGTGGGTCCGGGGGCGGGCTCAGGGGCGGGCTCAGGGGCGGGGCGG
GCGCCCGAAGGTCCTCCGGAGGCCCGGCATTCTGCACGCTTCAAAAGCGCACGTCTGCCGCGCTGTTCTC
CTCTTCCTCATCTCCGGGCCTTTCGACCTGCAGCCCAAGCTTACCATGACCGAGTACAAGCCCACGGTGC
GCCTCGCCACCCGCGACGACGTCCCCAGGGCCGTACGCACCCTCGCCGCCGCGTTCGCCGACTACCCCGC
CACGCGCCACACCGTCGATCCGGACCGCCACATCGAGCGGGTCACCGAGCTGCAAGAACTCTTCCTCACG
CGCGTCGGGCTCGACATCGGCAAGGTGTGGGTCGCGGACGACGGCGCCGCGGTGGCGGTCTGGACCACGC
CGGAGAGCGTCGAAGCGGGGGCGGTGTTCGCCGAGATCGGCCCGCGCATGGCCGAGTTGAGCGGTTCCCG
GCTGGCCGCGCAGCAACAGATGGAAGGCCTCCTGGCGCCGCACCGGCCCAAGGAGCCCGCGTGGTTCCTG
GCCACCGTCGGCGTCTCGCCCGACCACCAGGGCAAGGGTCTGGGCAGCGCCGTCGTGCTCCCCGGAGTGG
AGGCGGCCGAGCGCGCCGGGGTGCCCGCCTTCCTGGAGACCTCCGCGCCCCGCAACCTCCCCTTCTACGA
GCGGCTCGGCTTCACCGTCACCGCCGACGTCGAGGTGCCCGAAGGACCGCGCACCTGGTGCATGACCCGC
AAGCCCGGTGCCTGACGCCCGCCCCACGACCCGCAGCGCCCGACCGAAAGGAGCGCACGACCCCATGCAT
CGGCGTCTCGAGATATCAGTGGTCCAGGCTCTAGTTTTGACTCAACAATATCACCAGCTGAAGCCTATAG
AGTACGAGCCATAGATAAAATAAAAGATTTTATTTAGTCTCCAGAAAAAGGGGGGAATGAAAGACCCCAC
CTGTAGGTTTGGCAAGCTAGCTTAAGTAACGCCATTTTGCAAGGCATGGAAAAATACATAACTGAGAATA
GAGAAGTTCAGATCAAGGTCAGGAACAGATGGAACAGGGTCGACCCTAGAGAACCATCAGATGTTTCCAG
GGTGCCCCAAGGACCTGAAATGACCCTGTGCCTTATTTGAACTAACCAATCAGTTCGCTTCTCGCTTCTG
TTCGCGCGCTTCTGCTCCCCGAGCTCAATAAAAGAGCCCACAACCCCTCACTCGGGGCGCCAGTCCTCCG
ATTGACTGAGTCGCCCGGGTACCCGTGTATCCAATAAACCCTCTTGCAGTTGCATCCGACTTGTGGTCTC
GCTGTTCCTTGGGAGGGTCTCCTCTGAGTGATTGACTACCCGTCAGCGGGGGTCTTTCATTTGGGGGCTC
GTCCGGGATCGGGAGACCCCTGCCCAGGGACCACCGACCCACCACCGGGAGGTAAGCTGGCTGCCTCGCG
CGTTTCGGTGATGACGGTGAAAACCTCTGACACATGCAGCTCCCGGAGACGGTCACAGCTTGTCTGTAAG
CGGATGCCGGGAGCAGACAAGCCCGTCAGGGCGCGTCAGCGGGTGTTGGCGGGTGTCGGGGCGCAGCCAT
GACCCAGTCACGTAGCGATAGCGGAGTGTAGATCCGGCTGTGGAATGTGTGTCAGTTAGGGTGTGGAAAG
TCCCCAGGCTCCCCAGCAGGCAGAAGTATGCAAAGCATGCATCTCAATTAGTCAGCAACCAGGTGTGGAA
AGTCCCCAGGCTCCCCAGCAGGCAGAAGTATGCAAAGCATGCATCTCAATTAGTCAGCAACCATAGTCCC
GCCCCTAACTCCGCCCATCCCGCCCCTAACTCCGCCCAGTTCCGCCCATTCTCCGCCCCATGGCTGACTA
ATTTTTTTTATTTATGCAGAGGCCGAGGCCGCCTCGGCCTCTGAGCTATTCCAGAAGTAGTGAGGAGGCT
TTTTTGGAGGCCTAGGCTTTTGCAAAAAGCTTACTGGCTTAACTATGCGGCATCAGAGCAGATTGTACTG
AGAGTGCACCATATGCGGTGTGAAATACCGCACAGATGCGTAAGGAGAAAATACCGCATCAGGCGCTCTT
CCGCTTCCTCGCTCACTGACTCGCTGCGCTCGGTCGTTCGGCTGCGGCGAGCGGTATCAGCTCACTCAAA
GGCGGTAATACGGTTATCCACAGAATCAGGGGATAACGCAGGAAAGAACATGTGAGCAAAAGGCCAGCAA
AAGGCCAGGAACCGTAAAAAGGCCGCGTTGCTGGCGTTTTTCCATAGGCTCCGCCCCCCTGACGAGCATC
ACAAAAATCGACGCTCAAGTCAGAGGTGGCGAAACCCGACAGGACTATAAAGATACCAGGCGTTTCCCCC
TGGAAGCTCCCTCGTGCGCTCTCCTGTTCCGACCCTGCCGCTTACCGGATACCTGTCCGCCTTTCTCCCT
TCGGGAAGCGTGGCGCTTTCTCATAGCTCACGCTGTAGGTATCTCAGTTCGGTGTAGGTCGTTCGCTCCA
AGCTGGGCTGTGTGCACGAACCCCCCGTTCAGCCCGACCGCTGCGCCTTATCCGGTAACTATCGTCTTGA
GTCCAACCCGGTAAGACACGACTTATCGCCACTGGCAGCAGCCACTGGTAACAGGATTAGCAGAGCGAGG
TATGTAGGCGGTGCTACAGAGTTCTTGAAGTGGTGGCCTAACTACGGCTACACTAGAAGGACAGTATTTG
GTATCTGCGCTCTGCTGAAGCCAGTTACCTTCGGAAAAAGAGTTGGTAGCTCTTGATCCGGCAAACAAAC
CACCGCTGGTAGCGGTGGTTTTTTTGTTTGCAAGCAGCAGATTACGCGCAGAAAAAAAGGATCTCAAGAA
GATCCTTTGATCTTTTCTACGGGGTCTGACGCTCAGTGGAACGAAAACTCACGTTAAGGGATTTTGGTCA
TGAGATTATCAAAAAGGATCTTCACCTAGATCCTTTTAAATTAAAAATGAAGTTTTAAATCAATCTAAAG
TATATATGAGTAAACTTGGTCTGACAGTTACCAATGCTTAATCAGTGAGGCACCTATCTCAGCGATCTGT
CTATTTCGTTCATCCATAGTTGCCTGACTCCCCGTCGTGTAGATAACTACGATACGGGAGGGCTTACCAT
CTGGCCCCAGTGCTGCAATGATACCGCGAGACCCACGCTCACCGGCTCCAGATTTATCAGCAATAAACCA
GCCAGCCGGAAGGGCCGAGCGCAGAAGTGGTCCTGCAACTTTATCCGCCTCCATCCAGTCTATTAATTGT
TGCCGGGAAGCTAGAGTAAGTAGTTCGCCAGTTAATAGTTTGCGCAACGTTGTTGCCATTGCTGCAGGCA
TCGTGGTGTCACGCTCGTCGTTTGGTATGGCTTCATTCAGCTCCGGTTCCCAACGATCAAGGCGAGTTAC
ATGATCCCCCATGTTGTGCAAAAAAGCGGTTAGCTCCTTCGGTCCTCCGATCGTTGTCAGAAGTAAGTTG
GCCGCAGTGTTATCACTCATGGTTATGGCAGCACTGCATAATTCTCTTACTGTCATGCCATCCGTAAGAT
GCTTTTCTGTGACTGGTGAGTACTCAACCAAGTCATTCTGAGAATAGTGTATGCGGCGACCGAGTTGCTC
TTGCCCGGCGTCAACACGGGATAATACCGCGCCACATAGCAGAACTTTAAAAGTGCTCATCATTGGAAAA
CGTTCTTCGGGGCGAAAACTCTCAAGGATCTTACCGCTGTTGAGATCCAGTTCGATGTAACCCACTCGTG
CACCCAACTGATCTTCAGCATCTTTTACTTTCACCAGCGTTTCTGGGTGAGCAAAAACAGGAAGGCAAAA
TGCCGCAAAAAAGGGAATAAGGGCGACACGGAAATGTTGAATACTCATACTCTTCCTTTTTCAATATTAT
TGAAGCATTTATCAGGGTTATTGTCTCATGAGCGGATACATATTTGAATGTATTTAGAAAAATAAACAAA
TAGGGGTTCCGCGCACATTTCCCCGAAAAGTGCCACCTGACGTCTAAGAAACCATTATTATCATGACATT
AACCTATAAAAATAGGCGTATCACGAGGCCCTTTCGTCTTCAAGAATTAGCTTGGCCATTGCATACGTTG
TATCCATATCATAATATGTACATTTATATTGGCTCATGTCCAACATTACCGCCATGTTGACATTGATTAT
TGACTAGTTATTAATAGTAATCAATTACGGGGTCATTAGTTCATAGCCCATATATGGAGTTCCGCGTTAC
ATAACTTACGGTAAATGGCCCGCCTGGCTGACCGCCCAACGACCCCCGCCCATTGACGTCAATAATGACG
TATGTTCCCATAGTAACGCCAATAGGGACTTTCCATTGACGTCAATGGGTGGAGTATTTACGGTAAACTG
CCCACTTGGCAGTACATCAAGTGTATCATATGCCAAGTACGCCCCCTATTGACGTCAATGACGGTAAATG
GCCCGCCTGGCATTATGCCCAGTACATGACCTTATGGGACTTTCCTACTTGGCAGTACATCTACGTATTA
GTCATCGCTATTACCATGGTGATGCGGTTTTGGCAGTACATCAATGGGCGTGGATAGCGGTTTGACTCAC
GGGGATTTCCAAGTCTCCACCCCATTGACGTCAATGGGAGTTTGTTTTGGCACCAAAATCAACGGGACTT
TCCAAAATGTCGTAACAACTCCGCCCCATTGACGCAAATGGGCGGTAGGCGTGTACGGTGGGAGGTCTAT
ATAAGCAGAGCTCAATAAAAGAGCCCACAACCCCTCACTCGGCGCGCCAGTCTTCCGATAGACTGCGTCG
CCCGGGTACCCGTATTCCCAATAAAGCCTCTTGCTGTTTGCATCCGAATCGTGGTCTCGCTGTTCCTTGG
GAGGGTCTCCTCTGAGTGATTGACTACCCACGACGGGGGTCTTTCATTTGGGGGCTCGTCCGGGATTTGG
AGACCCCTGCCCAGGGACCACCGACCCACCACCGGGAGGTAAGCTGGCCAGCAACTTATCTGTGTCTGTC
CGATTGTCTAGTGTCTATGTTTGATGTTATGCGCCTGCGTCTGTACTAGTTAGCTAACTAGCTCTGTATC
TGGCGGACCCGTGGTGGAACTGACGAGTTCTGAACACCCGGCCGCAACCCTGGGAGACGTCCCAGGGACT
TTGGGGGCCGTTTTTGTGGCCCGACCTGAGGAAGGGAGTCGATGTGGAATCCGACCCCGTCAGGATATGT
GGTTCTGGTAGGAGACGAGAACCTAAAACAGTTCCCGCCTCCGTCTGAATTTTTGCTTTCGGTTTGGAAC
CGAAGCCGCGCGTCTTGTCTGCTGCAGCGCTGCAGCATCGTTCTGTGTTGTCTCTGTCTGACTGTGTTTC
TGTATTTGTCTGAAAATTAGGGCCAGACTGTTACCACTCCCTTAAGTTTGACCTTAGGTCACTGGAAAGA
TGTCGAGCGGATCGCTCACAACCAGTCGGTAGATGTCAAGAAGAGACGTTGGGTTACCTTCTGCTCTGCA
GAATGGCCAACCTTTAACGTCGGATGGCCGCGAGACGGCACCTTTAACCGAGACCTCATCACCCAGGTTA
AGATCAAGGTCTTTTCACCTGGCCCGCATGGACACCCAGACCAGGTCCCCTACATCGTGACCTGGGAAGC
CTTGGCTTTTGACCCCCCTCCCTGGGTCAAGCCCTTTGTACACCCTAAGCCTCCGCCTCCTCTTCCTCCA
TCCGCCCCGTCTCTCCCCCTTGAACCTCCTCGTTCGACCCCGCCTCGATCCTCCCTTTATCCAGCCCTCA
CTCCTTCTCTAGGCGCCGGAATTGAAGATCTCGATGAGGCCCTTTCGTCTTCACTCGAGTTTACTCCCTA
TCAGTGATAGAGAACGTATGAAGAGTTTACTCCCTATCAGTGATAGAGAACGTATGCAGACTTTACTCCC
TATCAGTGATAGAGAACGTATAAGGAGTTTACTCCCTATCAGTGATAGAGAACGTATGACCAGTTTACTC
CCTATCAGTGATAGAGAACGTATCTACAGTTTACTCCCTATCAGTGATAGAGAACGTATATCCAGTTTAC
TCCCTATCAGTGATAGAGAACGTATGTCGAGGTAGGCGTGTACGGTGGGCGCCTATAAAAGCAGAGCTCG
TTTAGTGAACCGTCAGATCGCCTGGAGCAATTCCACAACACTTTTGTCTTATACTT
